Addgene plasmid #49160: pUC19 gene 60 thru gap
Purpose: Template for generating gene 60 mRNA truncated two codons after coding gap
Depositing lab: Nils Walter. Depositing organization: University of Michigan. Publication: Secondary structure of bacteriophage T4 gene 60 mRNA: implications for translational bypassing. Todd GC, Walter NG. RNA. 2013 May;19(5):685-700. doi: 10.1261/rna.037291.112. Epub 2013 Mar 14. PubMed 23492219.
Backbone
  Vector backbone: pUC19
  Backbone size w/o insert (bp): 2662
  Total vector size (bp): 2983
Growth in bacteria
  Bacterial resistance: Ampicillin, 100 μg/mL
  Growth temperature: 37°C
  Growth strain: JM109
  Copy number: High Copy
Gene/Insert
  Gene/Insert name: Bacteriophage T4 gene 60
  Species: Enterobacteria phage T4
  Insert size (bp): 321
  Mutation: gene 60 mRNA truncated two codons after coding gap.
  GenBank ID: M19728.1
  Promoter: T7
  Cloning method: Restriction Enzyme; 5′ cloning site XbaI (not destroyed); 3′ cloning site HindIII (not destroyed)
  Sequencing primers: 5′ M13 fwd; 3′ M13 rev
Terms and licenses: Academic/Nonprofit Terms; Industry Terms: Not Available to Industry
How to cite: pUC19 gene 60 thru gap was a gift from Nils Walter (Addgene plasmid # 49160 ; http://n2t.net/addgene:49160 ; RRID:Addgene_49160)
