[The description below was written by a language model from this plasmid's Addgene catalogue record and pLannotate feature annotations shown in this document.]
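Description:
pUC19 gene 60 thru gap is a small (about 3 kb) high-copy bacterial cloning plasmid built on pUC19 and used as a template for in vitro transcription rather than for protein expression. It is propagated in E. coli through the pUC-type ColE1/pMB1 origin and selected with ampicillin via the β-lactamase gene and its native promoter. The remaining backbone annotations (lacZα fragment, lac promoter, operator and CAP site, and short fragments matching lacI, bom and rop) are the usual pUC19 remnants. The insert sits in the multiple cloning site and so interrupts the lacZα region.

The payload is a 321 bp segment of bacteriophage T4 gene 60, cloned between the XbaI and HindIII sites, both of which are retained. A T7 promoter lies immediately upstream in the sense orientation. Gene 60 encodes the small subunit of the T4 DNA topoisomerase and is a classic example of translational bypassing, in which ribosomes skip a non-coding "coding gap" within the mRNA and resume translation downstream. Here the sequence is truncated two codons after that gap. The feature table accordingly annotates only a fragment of the gene 60 coding sequence, which is consistent with the open reading frame being interrupted by the gap and cut short.

T7 RNA polymerase transcription from this plasmid yields a defined, truncated gene 60 mRNA that runs from the 5′ region through the coding gap. According to the record, this RNA was made for work on the secondary structure of gene 60 mRNA and its implications for bypassing. The insert is flanked by standard M13 forward and reverse primer sites for sequence verification.
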