Features (pLannotate 1.2.2; 13 found; start..end, strand, type, name):
    137..236     +  misc_feature   bom (fragment): basis of mobility region from pBR322
    242..399     -  CDS            lacZα (fragment): LacZα fragment of β-galactosidase; lacZ fragment
    396..428     +  misc_feature   MCS (fragment): pUC18/19 multiple cloning site
    429..447     +  promoter       T7 promoter: promoter for bacteriophage T7 RNA polymerase
    507..644     +  CDS            60 (fragment): TOPS_BPT4 - Experimental evidence at protein level: Swiss-Prot protein existence level 1. Small subunit of the DNA topoisomerase that untwists superhelical DNA. Controls topological states of double-stranded DNA by transient breakage and subsequent rejoining of DNA strands. From Enterobacteria phage T4 (Bacteriophage T4).
    786..802     -  protein_bind   lac operator: The lac repressor binds to the lac operator to inhibit transcription in E. coli. This inhibition can be relieved by adding lactose or isopropyl-β-D-thiogalactopyranoside (IPTG). lac repressor encoded by lacI
    810..840     -  promoter       lac promoter: promoter for the E. coli lac operon
    855..876     -  protein_bind   CAP binding site: CAP binding activates transcription in the presence of cAMP. E. coli catabolite activator protein
    889..981     -  CDS            lacI (fragment): lac repressor; lacI; The lac repressor binds to the lac operator to inhibit transcription in E. coli. This inhibition can be relieved by adding lactose or isopropyl-β-D-thiogalactopyranoside (IPTG).
   1164..1752    -  rep_origin     ori: high-copy-number ColE1/pMB1/pBR322/pUC origin of replication
   1923..2783    -  CDS            AmpR: β-lactamase; bla; confers resistance to ampicillin, carbenicillin, and related antibiotics
   2784..2888    -  promoter       AmpR promoter: bla
   2983..35      +  CDS            rop (fragment) (across the origin): Rop protein, which maintains plasmids at low copy number; rop
>Addgene plasmid #49160 | pUC19 gene 60 thru gap | depositor full sequence | sequence record 98530 | pUC19 gene 60 thru gap sequence 2983 bps
TCGCGCGTTTCGGTGATGACGGTGAAAACCTCTGACACATGCAGCTCCCGGAGACGGTCACAGCTTGTCT
GTAAGCGGATGCCGGGAGCAGACAAGCCCGTCAGGGCGCGTCAGCGGGTGTTGGCGGGTGTCGGGGCTGG
CTTAACTATGCGGCATCAGAGCAGATTGTACTGAGAGTGCACCATATGCGGTGTGAAATACCGCACAGAT
GCGTAAGGAGAAAATACCGCATCAGGCGCCATTCGCCATTCAGGCTGCGCAACTGTTGGGAAGGGCGATC
GGTGCGGGCCTCTTCGCTATTACGCCAGCTGGCGAAAGGGGGATGTGCTGCAAGGCGATTAAGTTGGGTA
ACGCCAGGGTTTTCCCAGTCACGACGTTGTAAAACGACGGCCAGTGAATTCGAGCTCGGTACCCGGGGAT
CCTCTAGATAATACGACTCACTATAGGAGCATTTAATGAATTTAAACGCGGTTGGATTCCTGATGAAAAG
TTCTATGAGGTGTATAATGAAATTTGTAAAAATTGATTCTTCTAGCGTTGATATGAAAAAATATAAATTG
CAGAACAATGTTCGTCGTTCTATTAAATCCTCTTCAATGAACTATGCGAATGTCGCTATTATGACAGACG
CAGATCACGATGGATAGCCTTCGGGCTATCTATAGAAATACCTCATAATTAAGAGATTATTGGATTAGGT
TAGTTTACTTTACCACAAGGATGTGGTATAATTAATTGGGCAAAAGCTTGGCGTAATCATGGTCATAGCT
GTTTCCTGTGTGAAATTGTTATCCGCTCACAATTCCACACAACATACGAGCCGGAAGCATAAAGTGTAAA
GCCTGGGGTGCCTAATGAGTGAGCTAACTCACATTAATTGCGTTGCGCTCACTGCCCGCTTTCCAGTCGG
GAAACCTGTCGTGCCAGCTGCATTAATGAATCGGCCAACGCGCGGGGAGAGGCGGTTTGCGTATTGGGCG
CTCTTCCGCTTCCTCGCTCACTGACTCGCTGCGCTCGGTCGTTCGGCTGCGGCGAGCGGTATCAGCTCAC
TCAAAGGCGGTAATACGGTTATCCACAGAATCAGGGGATAACGCAGGAAAGAACATGTGAGCAAAAGGCC
AGCAAAAGGCCAGGAACCGTAAAAAGGCCGCGTTGCTGGCGTTTTTCCATAGGCTCCGCCCCCCTGACGA
GCATCACAAAAATCGACGCTCAAGTCAGAGGTGGCGAAACCCGACAGGACTATAAAGATACCAGGCGTTT
CCCCCTGGAAGCTCCCTCGTGCGCTCTCCTGTTCCGACCCTGCCGCTTACCGGATACCTGTCCGCCTTTC
TCCCTTCGGGAAGCGTGGCGCTTTCTCATAGCTCACGCTGTAGGTATCTCAGTTCGGTGTAGGTCGTTCG
CTCCAAGCTGGGCTGTGTGCACGAACCCCCCGTTCAGCCCGACCGCTGCGCCTTATCCGGTAACTATCGT
CTTGAGTCCAACCCGGTAAGACACGACTTATCGCCACTGGCAGCAGCCACTGGTAACAGGATTAGCAGAG
CGAGGTATGTAGGCGGTGCTACAGAGTTCTTGAAGTGGTGGCCTAACTACGGCTACACTAGAAGGACAGT
ATTTGGTATCTGCGCTCTGCTGAAGCCAGTTACCTTCGGAAAAAGAGTTGGTAGCTCTTGATCCGGCAAA
CAAACCACCGCTGGTAGCGGTGGTTTTTTTGTTTGCAAGCAGCAGATTACGCGCAGAAAAAAAGGATCTC
AAGAAGATCCTTTGATCTTTTCTACGGGGTCTGACGCTCAGTGGAACGAAAACTCACGTTAAGGGATTTT
GGTCATGAGATTATCAAAAAGGATCTTCACCTAGATCCTTTTAAATTAAAAATGAAGTTTTAAATCAATC
TAAAGTATATATGAGTAAACTTGGTCTGACAGTTACCAATGCTTAATCAGTGAGGCACCTATCTCAGCGA
TCTGTCTATTTCGTTCATCCATAGTTGCCTGACTCCCCGTCGTGTAGATAACTACGATACGGGAGGGCTT
ACCATCTGGCCCCAGTGCTGCAATGATACCGCGAGACCCACGCTCACCGGCTCCAGATTTATCAGCAATA
AACCAGCCAGCCGGAAGGGCCGAGCGCAGAAGTGGTCCTGCAACTTTATCCGCCTCCATCCAGTCTATTA
ATTGTTGCCGGGAAGCTAGAGTAAGTAGTTCGCCAGTTAATAGTTTGCGCAACGTTGTTGCCATTGCTAC
AGGCATCGTGGTGTCACGCTCGTCGTTTGGTATGGCTTCATTCAGCTCCGGTTCCCAACGATCAAGGCGA
GTTACATGATCCCCCATGTTGTGCAAAAAAGCGGTTAGCTCCTTCGGTCCTCCGATCGTTGTCAGAAGTA
AGTTGGCCGCAGTGTTATCACTCATGGTTATGGCAGCACTGCATAATTCTCTTACTGTCATGCCATCCGT
AAGATGCTTTTCTGTGACTGGTGAGTACTCAACCAAGTCATTCTGAGAATAGTGTATGCGGCGACCGAGT
TGCTCTTGCCCGGCGTCAATACGGGATAATACCGCGCCACATAGCAGAACTTTAAAAGTGCTCATCATTG
GAAAACGTTCTTCGGGGCGAAAACTCTCAAGGATCTTACCGCTGTTGAGATCCAGTTCGATGTAACCCAC
TCGTGCACCCAACTGATCTTCAGCATCTTTTACTTTCACCAGCGTTTCTGGGTGAGCAAAAACAGGAAGG
CAAAATGCCGCAAAAAAGGGAATAAGGGCGACACGGAAATGTTGAATACTCATACTCTTCCTTTTTCAAT
ATTATTGAAGCATTTATCAGGGTTATTGTCTCATGAGCGGATACATATTTGAATGTATTTAGAAAAATAA
ACAAATAGGGGTTCCGCGCACATTTCCCCGAAAAGTGCCACCTGACGTCTAAGAAACCATTATTATCATG
ACATTAACCTATAAAAATAGGCGTATCACGAGGCCCTTTCGTC
