>Addgene plasmid #49160 | pUC19 gene 60 thru gap | addgene partial sequence | sequence record 102753 | M13pUC-Fwd 5'-CCCAGTCACGACGTTGTAAAACG-3'
CCTCTAGATAATACGACTCACTATAGGAGCATTTAATGAATTTAAACGCGGTTGGATTCCTGATGAAAAG
TTCTATGAGGTGTATAATGAAATTTGTAAAAATTGATTCTTCTAGCGTTGATATGAAAAAATATAAATTG
CAGAACAATGTTCGTCGTTCTATTAAATCCTCTTCAATGAACTATGCGAATGTCGCTATTATGACAGACG
CAGATCACGATGGATAGCCTTCGGGCTATCTATAGAAATACCTCATAATTAAGAGATTATTGGATTAGGT
TAGTTTACTTTACCACAAGGATGTGGTATAATTAATTGGGCAAAAGCTTGGCGTAATCATGGTCATAGCT
GTTTCCTGTGTGAAATTGTTATCCGCTCACAATTCCACACAACATACGAGCCGGAAGCATAAAGTGTAAA
GCCTGGGGTGCCTAATGAGTGAGCTAACTCACATTAATTGCGTTGCGCTCACTGCCCGCTTTCCAGTCGG
GAAACCTGTCGTGCCAGCTGCATTAATGAATCGGCCAACGCGCGGGGAGAGGCGGTTTGCGTATTGGGCG
CTCTTCCGCTTCCTCGCTCACTGACTCGCTGCGCTCGGTCGTTCGGCTGCGGCGAGCGGTATCAGCTCAC
TCAAAGGCGGTAATACGGTTATCCACAGAATCAGGGGATAACGCAGGAAAGAACATGTGAGCAAAAGGCC
AGCAAAAGGCCAGGAACCGTAAAAAGGCCGCGTTGCTGGCGTTTTTCCATAGGCTCCGCCCCCCTGACGA
GCATCACAA
