>Addgene plasmid #49160 | pUC19 gene 60 thru gap | addgene partial sequence | sequence record 102978 | M13pUC-Rev 5'-AGCGGATAACAATTTCACACAGG-3'
AGCTTTTGCCCAATTAATTATACCACATCCTTGTGGTAAAGTAAACTAACCTAATCCAATAATCTCTTAA
TTATGAGGTATTTCTATAGATAGCCCGAAGGCTATCCATCGTGATCTGCGTCTGTCATAATAGCGACATT
CGCATAGTTCATTGAAGAGGATTTAATAGAACGACGAACATTGTTCTGCAATTTATATTTTTTCATATCA
ACGCTAGAAGAATCAATTTTTACAAATTTCATTATACACCTCATAGAACTTTTCATCAGGAATCCAACCG
CGTTTAAATTCATTAAATGCTCCTATAGTGAGTCGTATTATCTAGAGGATCCCCGGGTACCGAGCTCGAA
TTCACTGGCCGTCGTTTTACAACGTCGTGACTGGGAAAACCCTGGCGTTACCCAACTTAATCGCCTTGCA
GCACATCCCCCTTTCGCCAGCTGGCGTAATAGCGAAGAGGCCCGCACCGATCGCCCTTCCCAACAGTTGC
GCAGCCTGAATGGCGAATGGCGCCTGATGCGGTATTTTCTCCTTACGCATCTGTGCGGTATTTCACACCG
CATATGGTGCACTCTCAGTACAATCTGCTCTGATGCCGCATAGTTAAGCCAGCCCCGACACCCGCCAACA
CCCGCTGACGCGCCCTGACGGGCTTGTCTGCTCCCGGCATCCGCTTACAGACAAGCTGTGACCGTCTCCG
GGAGCTGCATGTGTCAGAGGTTTTCACCGTCATCACCGAAACGCGCGAGACGAAAGGGCCTCGTGATACG
CCTATTTTTATAGGTTAATGTCATGATAATAATGGTTTCTTAGACGTCAGGTGGCACTTTTCGGGGAAAT
GTGCGCGGAACCCCTATTTGTTTATTT
